Addgene plasmid #121810: KO502: pMVP (L3-L2) HA tag + pA; RIP::TETa-pA
Purpose: pMVP L3-L2 entry plasmid, contains HA tag-polyA + RIP-TETa-polyA for 3- or 4-component MultiSite Gateway Pro assembly. Adds C-term HA tag to gene plus downstream RIP-driven TETa
Depositing lab: Christopher Newgard. Depositing organization: Duke University. Publication: Creation of versatile cloning platforms for transgene expression and dCas9-based epigenome editing. Haldeman JM, Conway AE, Arlotto ME, Slentz DH, Muoio DM, Becker TC, Newgard CB. Nucleic Acids Res. 2018 Dec 27. pii: 5264291. doi: 10.1093/nar/gky1286. PubMed 30590691.
Backbone
  Vector backbone: pDONR221 P3-P2
  Backbone manufacturer: Invitrogen
  Backbone size w/o insert (bp): 2555
  Vector type: Synthetic Biology ; pMVP Gateway Entry Plasmid
Growth in bacteria
  Bacterial resistance: Kanamycin, 50 μg/mL
  Growth temperature: 37°C
  Growth strain: DH5alpha
  Copy number: High Copy
Gene/Insert
  Gene/Insert name: HA epitope tag-polyA + RIP::TETa-polyA
  Species: Synthetic
  Insert size (bp): 1965
  Cloning method: Gateway Cloning
  Sequencing primers: 5′ M13F; 3′ M13R
Terms and licenses: Academic/Nonprofit Terms; Industry Terms: Not Available to Industry
Depositor comments: TETa sequence derived from Tet-On Advanced system (Clontech)
How to cite: KO502: pMVP (L3-L2) HA tag + pA; RIP::TETa-pA was a gift from Christopher Newgard (Addgene plasmid # 121810 ; http://n2t.net/addgene:121810 ; RRID:Addgene_121810)
