[The description below was written by a language model from this plasmid's Addgene catalogue record and pLannotate feature annotations shown in this document.]
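Description:
KO502: pMVP (L3-L2) HA tag + pA; RIP::TETa-pA is a MultiSite Gateway Pro entry plasmid from the pMVP modular cloning platform, built on the Invitrogen pDONR221 P3-P2 backbone. It is not an expression vector in its own right but a donor of a terminal module. The roughly 2 kb synthetic insert lies between attL3 and attL2 sites, so an LR recombination reaction places it as the last element in a 3- or 4-component assembly into a destination vector. The plasmid is maintained in E. coli at high copy through a ColE1/pUC-type origin and is selected with kanamycin (KanR). rrnB T1 and T2 terminators upstream of the att cassette insulate it from read-through transcription. The short lacI, lacZα, T7 promoter and aminoglycoside phosphotransferase-like matches in the annotation appear to be backbone or junction remnants rather than functional parts.

The module does two jobs. Directly after attL3 is an HA epitope tag followed by an SV40 polyadenylation signal, so a gene of interest in the preceding assembly position receives a C-terminal HA tag and a transcript terminator. Downstream is a second, independent expression unit in which RIP drives TETa, followed by its own SV40 poly(A) signal. The record does not expand the abbreviation RIP, and the promoter was not picked up by the automated annotation, although an unannotated stretch precedes the transactivator. TETa derives from the Tet-On Advanced system and is annotated as an rtTA-type reverse tetracycline transactivator with tandem minimal VP16 activation domains, which activates Tet-responsive promoters when doxycycline is present. Assembled constructs therefore carry both the tagged transgene and the transactivator, supporting single-vector doxycycline-inducible expression when combined with a Tet-responsive promoter module.
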