Features (pLannotate 1.2.2; 17 found; start..end, strand, type, name):
    121..213     +  CDS            lacI (fragment): lac repressor; lacI; The lac repressor binds to the lac operator to inhibit transcription in E. coli. This inhibition can be relieved by adding lactose or isopropyl-β-D-thiogalactopyranoside (IPTG).
    268..295     -  terminator     rrnB T2 terminator: transcription terminator T2 from the E. coli rrnB gene
    427..470     +  terminator     rrnB T1 terminator: Escherichia coli rrnB; transcription terminator T1 from the E. coli rrnB gene
    517..553     -  CDS            lacZα (fragment): LacZα fragment of β-galactosidase; lacZ fragment
    570..665     +  protein_bind   attL3: mutant version of attL; recombination site for the Gateway® LR reaction LR Clonase™
    686..713     +  CDS            3xHA (fragment): three tandem HA epitope tags
    739..822     +  CDS            large T antigen (fragment): large T antigen from SV40 (simian virus 40)
    845..926     +  polyA_signal   SV40 poly(A) signal: SV40 polyadenylation signal
   1390..2087    +  CDS            rtTA3 (fragment): reverse tetracycline transactivator 3 activates expression from Tet-responsive promoters in the presence of doxycycline
   2017..2127    +  CDS            VP48: 3 tandem repeats of the minimal activation domain of herpes simplex virus VP16 (Cheng et al., 2013)
   2159..2280    -  polyA_signal   SV40 poly(A) signal: SV40 polyadenylation signal
   2303..2386    -  CDS            large T antigen (fragment): large T antigen from SV40 (simian virus 40)
   2380..2610    -  CDS            str (fragment): STR_KLEPN - Protein inferred from homology: Swiss-Prot protein existence level 3. The aminoglycoside phosphotransferases achieve inactivation of their antibiotic substrates by phosphorylation. From Klebsiella pneumoniae.
   2632..2731    -  protein_bind   attL2: mutant version of attL; recombination site for the Gateway® LR reaction LR Clonase™
   2762..2780    -  promoter       T7 promoter: promoter for bacteriophage T7 RNA polymerase
   2914..3723    +  CDS            KanR: aminoglycoside phosphotransferase; aph(3')-Ia; confers resistance to kanamycin in bacteria or G418 (Geneticin®) in eukaryotes
   3870..4458    +  rep_origin     ori: high-copy-number ColE1/pMB1/pBR322/pUC origin of replication
>Addgene plasmid #121810 | KO502: pMVP (L3-L2) HA tag + pA; RIP::TETa-pA | addgene full sequence | sequence record 237514 | Addgene NGS Result
CTTTCCTGCGTTATCCCCTGATTCTGTGGATAACCGTATTACCGCCTTTGAGTGAGCTGATACCGCTCGC
CGCAGCCGAACGACCGAGCGCAGCGAGTCAGTGAGCGAGGAAGCGGAAGAGCGCCCAATACGCAAACCGC
CTCTCCCCGCGCGTTGGCCGATTCATTAATGCAGCTGGCACGACAGGTTTCCCGACTGGAAAGCGGGCAG
TGAGCGCAACGCAATTAATACGCGTACCGCTAGCCAGGAAGAGTTTGTAGAAACGCAAAAAGGCCATCCG
TCAGGATGGCCTTCTGCTTAGTTTGATGCCTGGCAGTTTATGGCGGGCGTCCTGCCCGCCACCCTCCGGG
CCGTTGCTTCACAACGTTCAAATCCGCTCCCGGCGGATTTGTCCTACTCAGGAGAGCGTTCACCGACAAA
CAACAGATAAAACGAAAGGCCCAGTCTTCCGACTGAGCCTTTCGTTTTATTTGATGCCTGGCAGTTCCCT
ACTCTCGCGTTAACGCTAGCATGGATGTTTTCCCAGTCACGACGTTGTAAAACGACGGCCAGTCTTAAGC
TCGGGCCCCAAATAATGATTTTATTTTGACTGATAGTGACCTGTTCGTTGCAACAAATTGATGAGCAATG
CTTTTTTATAATGCCAACTTTGTATAATAAAGTTGAGATCAACAAAGCTGGATCCTACCCATACGATGTG
CCAGATTACGCTTGATTTAAATAGATAACTGACTAGAGGATCATAATCAGCCATACCACATTTGTAGAGG
TTTTACTTGCTTTAAAAAACCTCCCACACCTCCCCCTGAACCTGAAACATAAAATGAATGCAATTGTTGT
TGTTAACTTGTTTATTGCAGCTTATAATGGTTACAAATAAAGCAATAGCATCACAAATTTCACAAATAAA
GCATTTTTTTCACTGCCTCGAGTCTAGACTGAGCAAGAATCCAGCTATCAATAGAAACTATGAAACAGTT
CCAGGGACAAAGATACCAGGTCCCCAACAACTGCAACTTTCTGGGAAATGAGGTGGAAAATGCTCAGCCA
AGGAAAAAGAGGGCCTTACCCTCTCTGGGACAATGATTGTGCTGTGAACTGCTTCATCAGGCCATCTGGC
CCCTTGTTAATAATCTAATTACCCTAGGTCTAAGTAGAGTTGTTGACGTCCAATGAGCGCTTTCTGCAGA
CTTAGCACTAGGCAAGTGTTTGGAAATTACAGCTTCAGCCCCTCTCGCCATCTGCCTACCTACCCCTCCT
AGAGCCCTTAATGGGCCAAACGGCAAAGTCCAGGGGGCAGAGAGGAGGTGCTTTGGACTATAAAGCTAGT
GGAGACCCAGTAACTCCCAACCCTAAGTGACCAGCTACGAATTCGACTGGCGCGCCACCATGTCCAGACT
GGACAAGAGCAAAGTCATAAACGGCGCTCTGGAATTACTCAATGGAGTCGGTATCGAAGGCCTGACGACA
AGGAAACTCGCTCAAAAGCTGGGAGTTGAGCAGCCTACCCTGTACTGGCACGTGAAGAACAAGCGGGCCC
TGCTCGATGCCCTGCCAATCGAGATGCTGGACAGGCATCATACCCACTTCTGCCCCCTGGAAGGCGAGTC
ATGGCAAGACTTTCTGCGGAACAACGCCAAGTCATTCCGCTGTGCTCTCCTCTCACATCGCGACGGGGCT
AAAGTGCATCTCGGCACCCGCCCAACAGAGAAACAGTACGAAACCCTGGAAAATCAGCTCGCGTTCCTGT
GTCAGCAAGGCTTCTCCCTGGAGAACGCACTGTACGCTCTGTCCGCCGTGGGCCACTTTACACTGGGCTG
CGTATTGGAGGAACAGGAGCATCAAGTAGCAAAAGAGGAAAGAGAGACACCTACCACCGATTCTATGCCC
CCACTTCTGAGACAAGCAATTGAGCTGTTCGACCGGCAGGGAGCCGAACCTGCCTTCCTTTTCGGCCTGG
AACTAATCATATGTGGCCTGGAGAAACAGCTAAAGTGCGAAAGCGGCGGGCCGGCCGACGCCCTTGACGA
TTTTGACTTAGACATGCTCCCAGCCGATGCCCTTGACGACTTTGACCTTGATATGCTGCCTGCTGACGCT
CTTGACGATTTTGACCTTGACATGCTCCCCGGGTAACTAAGTAAGAATCCAGACATGATAAGATACATTG
ATGAGTTTGGACAAACCACAACTAGAATGCAGTGAAAAAAATGCTTTATTTGTGAAATTTGTGATGCTAT
TGCTTTATTTGTAACCATTATAAGCTGCAATAAACAAGTTAACAACAACAATTGCATTCATTTTATGTTT
CAGGTTCAGGGGGAGGTGTGGGAGGTTTTTTAAAGCAAGTAAAACCTCTACAAATGTGGTATGGCTGATT
ATGATCCTGCAAGCCTCGTCGTCCTGGCCGGACCACGCTATCTGTGCAAGGTCCCCGGCCCCGGACGCGC
GCTCCATGAGCAGAGCGCCCGCCGCCGAGGCGAAGACTCGGGCGGCGCCCTGCCCGTCCCACCAGGTCAA
CAGGCGGTAACCGGCCTCTTCATCGGGAATGCGCGCGACCTTCAGCATCGCCGGCATGTCCCCCTGGCGG
ACGGGAAGTATCCAGCTCGACCAGGCTTGTCGACTCGAAGAACCCAGCTTTCTTGTACAAAGTTGGCATT
ATAAGAAAGCATTGCTTATCAATTTGTTGCAACGAACAGGTCACTATCAGTCAAAATAAAATCATTATTT
GCCATCCAGCTGCAGGGCGGCCGCGATATCCCCTATAGTGAGTCGTATTACATGGTCATAGCTGTTTCCT
GGCAGCTCTGGCCCGTGTCTCAAAATCTCTGATGTTACATTGCACAAGATAAAAATATATCATCATGAAC
AATAAAACTGTCTGCTTACATAAACAGTAATACAAGGGGTGTTATGAGCCATATTCAACGGGAAACGTCG
AGGCCGCGATTAAATTCCAACATGGATGCTGATTTATATGGGTATAAATGGGCTCGCGATAATGTCGGGC
AATCAGGTGCGACAATCTATCGCTTGTATGGGAAGCCCGATGCGCCAGAGTTGTTTCTGAAACATGGCAA
AGGTAGCGTTGCCAATGATGTTACAGATGAGATGGTCAGACTAAACTGGCTGACGGAATTTATGCCTCTT
CCGACCATCAAGCATTTTATCCGTACTCCTGATGATGCATGGTTACTCACCACTGCGATCCCCGGAAAAA
CAGCATTCCAGGTATTAGAAGAATATCCTGATTCAGGTGAAAATATTGTTGATGCGCTGGCAGTGTTCCT
GCGCCGGTTGCATTCGATTCCTGTTTGTAATTGTCCTTTTAACAGCGATCGCGTATTTCGTCTCGCTCAG
GCGCAATCACGAATGAATAACGGTTTGGTTGATGCGAGTGATTTTGATGACGAGCGTAATGGCTGGCCTG
TTGAACAAGTCTGGAAAGAAATGCATAAACTTTTGCCATTCTCACCGGATTCAGTCGTCACTCATGGTGA
TTTCTCACTTGATAACCTTATTTTTGACGAGGGGAAATTAATAGGTTGTATTGATGTTGGACGAGTCGGA
ATCGCAGACCGATACCAGGATCTTGCCATCCTATGGAACTGCCTCGGTGAGTTTTCTCCTTCATTACAGA
AACGGCTTTTTCAAAAATATGGTATTGATAATCCTGATATGAATAAATTGCAGTTTCATTTGATGCTCGA
TGAGTTTTTCTAATCAGAATTGGTTAATTGGTTGTAACACTGGCAGAGCATTACGCTGACTTGACGGGAC
GGCGCAAGCTCATGACCAAAATCCCTTAACGTGAGTTACGCGTCGTTCCACTGAGCGTCAGACCCCGTAG
AAAAGATCAAAGGATCTTCTTGAGATCCTTTTTTTCTGCGCGTAATCTGCTGCTTGCAAACAAAAAAACC
ACCGCTACCAGCGGTGGTTTGTTTGCCGGATCAAGAGCTACCAACTCTTTTTCCGAAGGTAACTGGCTTC
AGCAGAGCGCAGATACCAAATACTGTTCTTCTAGTGTAGCCGTAGTTAGGCCACCACTTCAAGAACTCTG
TAGCACCGCCTACATACCTCGCTCTGCTAATCCTGTTACCAGTGGCTGCTGCCAGTGGCGATAAGTCGTG
TCTTACCGGGTTGGACTCAAGACGATAGTTACCGGATAAGGCGCAGCGGTCGGGCTGAACGGGGGGTTCG
TGCACACAGCCCAGCTTGGAGCGAACGACCTACACCGAACTGAGATACCTACAGCGTGAGCTATGAGAAA
GCGCCACGCTTCCCGAAGGGAGAAAGGCGGACAGGTATCCGGTAAGCGGCAGGGTCGGAACAGGAGAGCG
CACGAGGGAGCTTCCAGGGGGAAACGCCTGGTATCTTTATAGTCCTGTCGGGTTTCGCCACCTCTGACTT
GAGCGTCGATTTTTGTGATGCTCGTCAGGGGGGCGGAGCCTATGGAAAAACGCCAGCAACGCGGCCTTTT
TACGGTTCCTGGCCTTTTGCTGGCCTTTTGCTCACATGTT
